>Addgene plasmid #82975 | pDONR223_S100A13_WT_V5 | addgene full sequence | sequence record 162776 | Addgene NGS result
AAAAACAGTCATAACAAGCCATGAAAACCGCCACTGCGCCGTTACCACCGCTGCGTTCGGTCAAGGTTCT
GGACCAGTTGCGTGAGCGCATACGCTACTTGCATTACAGCTTACGAACCGAACAGGCTTATGTCCACTGG
GTTCGTGCCTTCATCCGTTTCCACGGTGTGCGTCACCCGGCAACCTTGGGTAGCAGCGAAGTCGAGGCAT
TTCTGTCCTGGCTGGTCTAGAGGAGGCATGATGATATATTTTTATCTTGTGCAATGTAACATCAGAGATT
TTGAGACACGGGCCAGAGCTGCCAGGAAACAGCTATGACCATGTAATACGACTCACTATAGGGGATATCA
GCTGGATGGCAAATAATGATTTTATTTTGACTGATAGTGACCTGTTCGTTGCAACAAATTGATAAGCAAT
GCTTTCTTATAATGCCAACTTTGTACAAGAAAGTTGGGTACTTCTTCCTGATTTTCAGGTCTTTCTTCTT
CCTGATTTCCTTGGCCAGCTCCCCAATCAATCTCCAGTACTCATTGAACTTGAGCTCCGAGTCCTGATTC
ACATCCAAGCTCTTCATCTTCTCATCAAGAGAGCCCACATCCTTGAGCAGATGGGGCAACTGCTGGGTAA
CCAGCTCTTTGAACTCGTTGACGCTGAGGCTATCCTTCCGGCCCTCCTGCCTTGCAAAGGTGAAGAAGGT
GGTGACCACGGTCTCAATGGACTCCTCTAGCTCTGTCAGTGGTTCTGCTGCCATGCCAACTTTTTTGTAC
AAAGTTGGCATTATAAAAAAGCATTGCTCATCAATTTGTTGCAACGAACAGGTCACTATCAGTCAAAATA
AAATCATTATTTGGGGCCCGAGCTTAAGACTGGCCGTCGTTTTACAACGTCGTGACTGGGAAAACATCCA
TGCTAGCGTTAACGCGAGAGTAGGGAACTGCCAGGCATCAAATAAAACGAAAGGCTCAGTCGGAAGACTG
GGCCTTTCGTTTTATCTGTTGTTTGTCGGTGAACGCTCTCCTGAGTAGGACAAATCCGCCGGGAGCGGAT
TTGAACGTTGTGAAGCAACGGCCCGGAGGGTGGCGGGCAGGACGCCCGCCATAAACTGCCAGGCATCAAA
CTAAGCAGAAGGCCATCCTGACGGATGGCCTTTTTGCGTTTCTACAAACTCTTCCTGGCTAGCGGTACGC
GTATTAATTGCGTTGCGCTCACTGCCCGCTTTCCAGTCGGGAAACCTGTCGTGCCAGCTGCATTAATGAA
TCGGCCAACGCGCGGGGAGAGGCGGTTTGCGTATTGGGCGCTCTTCCGCTTCCTCGCTCACTGACTCGCT
GCGCTCGGTCGTTCGGCTGCGGCGAGCGGTATCAGCTCACTCAAAGGCGGTAATACGGTTATCCACAGAA
TCAGGGGATAACGCAGGAAAGAACATGTGAGCAAAAGGCCAGCAAAAGGCCAGGAACCGTAAAAAGGCCG
CGTTGCTGGCGTTTTTCCATAGGCTCCGCCCCCCTGACGAGCATCACAAAAATCGACGCTCAAGTCAGAG
GTGGCGAAACCCGACAGGACTATAAAGATACCAGGCGTTTCCCCCTGGAAGCTCCCTCGTGCGCTCTCCT
GTTCCGACCCTGCCGCTTACCGGATACCTGTCCGCCTTTCTCCCTTCGGGAAGCGTGGCGCTTTCTCATA
GCTCACGCTGTAGGTATCTCAGTTCGGTGTAGGTCGTTCGCTCCAAGCTGGGCTGTGTGCACGAACCCCC
CGTTCAGCCCGACCGCTGCGCCTTATCCGGTAACTATCGTCTTGAGTCCAACCCGGTAAGACACGACTTA
TCGCCACTGGCAGCAGCCACTGGTAACAGGATTAGCAGAGCGAGGTATGTAGGCGGTGCTACAGAGTTCT
TGAAGTGGTGGCCTAACTACGGCTACACTAGAAGAACAGTATTTGGTATCTGCGCTCTGCTGAAGCCAGT
TACCTTCGGAAAAAGAGTTGGTAGCTCTTGATCCGGCAAACAAACCACCGCTGGTAGCGGTGGTTTTTTT
GTTTGCAAGCAGCAGATTACGCGCAGAAAAAAAGGATCTCAAGAAGATCCTTTGATCTTTTCTACGGGGT
CTGACGCTCAGTGGAACGACGCGTAACTCACGTTAAGGGATTTTGGTCATGGGTGGCTCGAGGGTTATTT
GCCGACTACCTTGGTGATCTCGCCTTTCACGTAGTGGACAAATTCTTCCAACTGATCTGCGCGCGAGGCC
AAGCGATCTTCTTCTTGTCCAAGATAAGCCTGTCTAGCTTCAAGTATGACGGGCTGATACTGGGCCGGCA
GGCGCTCCATTGCCCAGTCGGCAGCGACATCCTTCGGCGCGATTTTGCCGGTTACTGCGCTGTACCAAAT
GCGGGACAACGTAAGCACTACATTTCGCTCATCGCCAGCCCAGTCGGGCGGCGAGTTCCATAGCGTTAAG
GTTTCATTTAGCGCCTCAAATAGATCCTGTTCAGGAACCGGATCAAAGAGTTCCTCCGCCGCTGGACCTA
CCAAGGCAACGCTATGTTCTCTTGCTTTTGTCAGCAAGATAGCCAGATCAATGTCGATCGTGGCTGGCTC
GAAGATACCTGCAAGAATGTCATTGCGCTGCCATTCTCCAAATTGCAGTTCGCGCTTAGCTGGATAACGC
CACGGAATGATGTCGTCGTGCACAACAATGGTGACTTCTACAGCGCGGAGAATCTCGCTCTCTCCAGGGG
AAGCCGAAGTTTCCAAAAGGTCGTTGATCAAAGCTCGCCGCGTTGTTTCATCAAGCCTTACGGTCACCGT
AACCAGCAAATCAATATCACTGTGTGGCTTCAGGCCGCCATCCACTGCGGAGCCGTACAAATGTACGGCC
AGCAACGTCGGTTCGAGATGGCGCTCGATGACGCCAACTACCTCTGATAGTTGAGTCGATACTTCGGCGA
TCACCGCTTCCCTCATAATGTTTAACTTTGTTTTAGGGCGACTGCCCTGCTGCGTAACATCGTTGCTGCT
CCATAACATCAAACATCGACCCACGGCGTAACGCGCTTGCTGCTTGGATGCCCGAGGCATAGACTGTACC
CCAA
Features (pLannotate 1.2.2; 12 found; start..end, strand, type, name):
    111..134     -  promoter       Pc promoter (fragment): intI1 (promoter lies within the coding sequence); class 1 integron promoter
    324..342     +  promoter       T7 promoter: promoter for bacteriophage T7 RNA polymerase
    360..459     +  protein_bind   attL2: mutant version of attL; recombination site for the Gateway® LR reaction LR Clonase™
    461..754     -  CDS            S100A13: S10AD_HUMAN - Experimental evidence at protein level: Swiss-Prot protein existence level 1. Plays a role in the export of proteins that lack a signal peptide and are secreted by an alternative pathway. Binds two calcium ions per subunit. Binds one copper ion. Binding of one copper ion does not interfere with calcium binding. Required for the copper-dependent stress-induced export of IL1A and FGF1. The calcium-free protein binds to lipid vesicles containing phosphatidylserine, but not to vesicles containing phosphatidylcholine (By similarity). From Homo sapiens (Human).
    757..852     -  protein_bind   attL3: mutant version of attL; recombination site for the Gateway® LR reaction LR Clonase™
    869..905     +  CDS            lacZα (fragment): LacZα fragment of β-galactosidase; lacZ fragment
    952..995     -  terminator     rrnB T1 terminator: Escherichia coli rrnB; transcription terminator T1 from the E. coli rrnB gene
   1127..1154    +  terminator     rrnB T2 terminator: transcription terminator T2 from the E. coli rrnB gene
   1209..1301    -  CDS            lacI (fragment): lac repressor; lacI; The lac repressor binds to the lac operator to inhibit transcription in E. coli. This inhibition can be relieved by adding lactose or isopropyl-β-D-thiogalactopyranoside (IPTG).
   1484..2072    -  rep_origin     ori: high-copy-number ColE1/pMB1/pBR322/pUC origin of replication
   2165..2956    -  CDS            SmR: aminoglycoside adenylyltransferase (Murphy, 1985); aadA; confers resistance to spectinomycin and streptomycin
   2963..3019    -  CDS            GmR (fragment): gentamycin acetyltransferase; aacC1; confers resistance to gentamycin
