[The description below was written by a language model from this plasmid's Addgene catalogue record and pLannotate feature annotations shown in this document.]
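Description:
pDONR223_S100A13_WT_V5 is a Gateway entry clone built on the Invitrogen pDONR223 backbone, carrying the wild-type human S100A13 open reading frame (reference transcript NM_005979). It is a small (about 3.1 kb), high-copy bacterial plasmid that replicates from a ColE1/pUC-type origin and is selected with spectinomycin through the aadA (SmR) aminoglycoside adenylyltransferase gene. The short annotated fragments of a gentamicin resistance gene, lacI, lacZα and a class 1 integron promoter appear to be backbone remnants rather than functional units. The rrnB T1 and T2 terminators insulate the cloning region from read-through transcription.

The S100A13 coding sequence, which encodes a small calcium- and copper-binding S100 family protein involved in non-classical export of signal-peptide-less proteins such as FGF1 and IL1A, sits between two attL recombination sites. The automated annotation labels these attL2 and attL3, although it does not identify an attL1 site. These sites allow the ORF to be moved by an LR Clonase reaction into any compatible destination vector. No promoter drives the insert in this plasmid, so expression depends on the destination vector; a T7 promoter is annotated next to the cassette, outside the att sites. The ORF is in the "open" configuration, with no stop codon directly after the insert, so it can be read through into a C-terminal tag supplied by the destination vector. The "V5" in the name presumably refers to this, but no V5 tag is annotated in the entry clone itself. Flanking M13 primer sites are used for sequence verification.

The clone belongs to the Target Accelerator Plasmid Collection and served as an overexpression control for gene expression analysis in a high-throughput study phenotyping lung cancer somatic mutations.
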