Addgene plasmid #82975: pDONR223_S100A13_WT_V5
Purpose: Gateway Donor vector containing S100A13, used as an over expression control for gene expression analysis. Part of the Target Accelerator Plasmid Collection.
Depositing lab: Jesse Boehm & Matthew Meyerson & David Root. Depositing organization: Broad Institute. Publication: High-throughput Phenotyping of Lung Cancer Somatic Mutations. Berger AH, Brooks AN, Wu X, Shrestha Y, Chouinard C, Piccioni F, Bagul M, Kamburov A, Imielinski M, Hogstrom L, Zhu C, Yang X, Pantel S, Sakai R, Watson J, Kaplan N, Campbell JD, Singh S, Root DE, Narayan R, Natoli T, Lahr DL, Tirosh I, Tamayo P, Getz G, Wong B, Doench J, Subramanian A, Golub TR, Meyerson M, Boehm JS. Cancer Cell. 2016 Aug 8;30(2):214-28. doi: 10.1016/j.ccell.2016.06.022. Epub 2016 Jul 28. PubMed 27478040.
Backbone
  Vector backbone: pDONR223
  Backbone manufacturer: Invitrogen
  Vector type: Gateway Entry vector
Growth in bacteria
  Bacterial resistance: Spectinomycin, 50 μg/mL
  Growth temperature: 37°C
  Growth strain: DH5alpha
  Copy number: High Copy
Gene/Insert
  Gene/Insert name: S100A13 (alt name: NM_005979)
  Species: H. sapiens (human)
  Entrez Gene: S100A13
  Promoter: None
  Cloning method: Gateway Cloning
  Sequencing primers: 5′ M13pUC-fwd; 3′ M13-Rev
Terms and licenses: Academic/Nonprofit Terms; Industry Terms: Not Available to Industry
Depositor comments: Open state: NO stop codon immediately follows insert
How to cite: pDONR223_S100A13_WT_V5 was a gift from Jesse Boehm & Matthew Meyerson & David Root (Addgene plasmid # 82975 ; http://n2t.net/addgene:82975 ; RRID:Addgene_82975)
