>Addgene plasmid #82975 | pDONR223_S100A13_WT_V5 | depositor partial sequence | sequence record 157701 | Insert sequence
ATGGCAGCAGAACCACTGACAGAGCTAGAGGAGTCCATTGAGACCGTGGTCACCACCTTCTTCACCTTTG
CAAGGCAGGAGGGCCGGAAGGATAGCCTCAGCGTCAACGAGTTCAAAGAGCTGGTTACCCAGCAGTTGCC
CCATCTGCTCAAGGATGTGGGCTCTCTTGATGAGAAGATGAAGAGCTTGGATGTGAATCAGGACTCGGAG
CTCAAGTTCAATGAGTACTGGAGATTGATTGGGGAGCTGGCCAAGGAAATCAGGAAGAAGAAAGACCTGA
AAATCAGGAAGAAGTAA
